>Addgene plasmid #184483 | pXPR_BRD003 LIPT2-2 | addgene full sequence | sequence record 365311 | Addgene NGS Result
GCTTAAGCCTCAATAAAGCTTGCCTTGAGTGCTTCAAGTAGTGTGTGCCCGTCTGTTGTGTGACTCTGGT
AACTAGAGATCCCTCAGACCCTTTTAGTCAGTGTGGAAAATCTCTAGCAGTACGTATAGTAGTTCATGTC
ATCTTATTATTCAGTATTTATAACTTGCAAAGAAATGAATATCAGAGAGTGAGAGGAACTTGTTTATTGC
AGCTTATAATGGTTACAAATAAAGCAATAGCATCACAAATTTCACAAATAAAGCATTTTTTTCACTGCAT
TCTAGTTGTGGTTTGTCCAAACTCATCAATGTATCTTATCATGTCTGGCTCTAGCTATCCCGCCCCTAAC
TCCGCCCATCCCGCCCCTAACTCCGCCCAGTTCCGCCCATTCTCCGCCCCATGGCTGACTAATTTTTTTT
ATTTATGCAGAGGCCGAGGCCGCCTCGGCCTCTGAGCTATTCCAGAAGTAGTGAGGAGGCTTTTTTGGAG
GCCTAGGGACGTACCCAATTCGCCCTATAGTGAGTCGTATTACGCGCGCTCACTGGCCGTCGTTTTACAA
CGTCGTGACTGGGAAAACCCTGGCGTTACCCAACTTAATCGCCTTGCAGCACATCCCCCTTTCGCCAGCT
GGCGTAATAGCGAAGAGGCCCGCACCGATCGCCCTTCCCAACAGTTGCGCAGCCTGAATGGCGAATGGG
[124 nt withheld, positions 700-823]
C
[91 nt withheld, positions 825-915]
A
[49 nt withheld, positions 917-965]
CCTTTGACGTTGGAGTCCACGTTCTTT
[37 nt withheld, positions 993-1029]
ACCCTATCTCGGTCTATTCTTTTGATTTATAAGGGATTTTGCCGATTTCGGCCTATTGGTTAAAAAATGA
GCTGATTTAACAAAAATTTAACGCGAATTTTAACAAAATATTAACGCTTACAATTTAGGTGGCACTTTTC
GGGGAAATGTGCGCGGAACCCCTATTTGTTTATTTTTCTAAATACATTCAAATATGTATCCGCTCATGAG
ACAATAACCCTGATAAATGCTTCAATAATATTGAAAAAGGAAGAGTATGAGTATTCAACATTTCCGTGTC
GCCCTTATTCCCTTTTTTGCGGCATTTTGCCTTCCTGTTTTTGCTCACCCAGAAACGCTGGTGAAAGTAA
AAGATGCTGAAGATCAGTTGGGTGCACGAGTGGGTTACATCGAACTGGATCTCAACAGCGGTAAGATCCT
TGAGAGTTTTCGCCCCGAAGAACGTTTTCCAATGATGAGCACTTTTAAAGTTCTGCTATGTGGCGCGGTA
TTATCCCGTATTGACGCCGGGCAAGAGCAACTCGGTCGCCGCATACACTATTCTCAGAATGACTTGGTTG
AGTACTCACCAGTCACAGAAAAGCATCTTACGGATGGCATGACAGTAAGAGAATTATGCAGTGCTGCCAT
AACCATGAGTGATAACACTGCGGCCAACTTACTTCTGACAACGATCGGAGGACCGAAGGAGCTAACCGCT
TTTTTGCACAACATGGGGGATCATGTAACTCGCCTTGATCGTTGGGAACCGGAGCTGAATGAAGCCATAC
CAAACGACGAGCGTGACACCACGATGCCTGTAGCAATGGCAACAACGTTGCGCAAACTATTAACTGGCGA
ACTACTTACTCTAGCTTCCCGGCAACAATTAATAGACTGGATGGAGGCGGATAAAGTTGCAGGACCACTT
CTGCGCTCGGCCCTTCCGGCTGGCTGGTTTATTGCTGATAAATCTGGAGCCGGTGAGCGTGGGTCTCGCG
GTATCATTGCAGCACTGGGGCCAGATGGTAAGCCCTCCCGTATCGTAGTTATCTACACGACGGGGAGTCA
GGCAACTATGGATGAACGAAATAGACAGATCGCTGAGATAGGTGCCTCACTGATTAAGCATTGGTAACTG
TCAGACCAAGTTTACTCATATATACTTTAGATTGATTTAAAACTTCATTTTTAATTTAAAAGGATCTAGG
TGAAGATCCTTTTTGATAATCTCATGACCAAAATCCCTTAACGTGAGTTTTCGTTCCACTGAGCGTCAGA
CCCCGTAGAAAAGATCAAAGGATCTTCTTGAGATCCTTTTTTTCTGCGCGTAATCTGCTGCTTGCAAACA
AAAAAACCACCGCTACCAGCGGTGGTTTGTTTGCCGGATCAAGAGCTACCAACTCTTTTTCCGAAGGTAA
CTGGCTTCAGCAGAGCGCAGATACCAAATACTGTTCTTCTAGTGTAGCCGTAGTTAGGCCACCACTTCAA
GAACTCTGTAGCACCGCCTACATACCTCGCTCTGCTAATCCTGTTACCAGTGGCTGCTGCCAGTGGCGAT
AAGTCGTGTCTTACCGGGTTGGACTCAAGACGATAGTTACCGGATAAGGCGCAGCGGTCGGGCTGAACGG
GGGGTTCGTGCACACAGCCCAGCTTGGAGCGAACGACCTACACCGAACTGAGATACCTACAGCGTGAGCT
ATGAGAAAGCGCCACGCTTCCCGAAGGGAGAAAGGCGGACAGGTATCCGGTAAGCGGCAGGGTCGGAACA
GGAGAGCGCACGAGGGAGCTTCCAGGGGGAAACGCCTGGTATCTTTATAGTCCTGTCGGGTTTCGCCACC
TCTGACTTGAGCGTCGATTTTTGTGATGCTCGTCAGGGGGGCGGAGCCTATGGAAAAACGCCAGCAACGC
GGCCTTTTTACGGTTCCTGGCCTTTTGCTGGCCTTTTGCTCACATGTTCTTTCCTGCGTTATCCCCTGAT
TCTGTGGATAACCGTATTACCGCCTTTGAGTGAGCTGATACCGCTCGCCGCAGCCGAACGACCGAGCGCA
GCGAGTCAGTGAGCGAGGAAGCGGAAGAGCGCCCAATACGCAAACCGCCTCTCCCCGCGCGTTGGCCGAT
TCATTAATGCAGCTGGCACGACAGGTTTCCCGACTGGAAAGCGGGCAGTGAGCGCAACGCAATTAATGTG
AGTTAGCTCACTCATTAGGCACCCCAGGCTTTACACTTTATGCTTCCGGCTCGTATGTTGTGTGGAATTG
TGAGCGGATAACAATTTCACACAGGAAACAGCTATGACCATGATTACGCCAAGCGCGCAATTAACCCTCA
CTAAAGGGAACAAAAGCTGGAGCTGCAAGCTTAATGTAGTCTTATGCAATACTCTTGTAGTCTTGCAACA
TGGTAACGATGAGTTAGCAACATGCCTTACAAGGAGAGAAAAAGCACCGTGCATGCCGATTGGTGGAAGT
AAGGTGGTACGATCGTGCCTTATTAGGAAGGCAACAGACGGGTCTGACATGGATTGGACGAACCACTGAA
TTGCCGCATTGCAGAGATATTGTATTTAAGTGCCTAGCTCGATACATAAACGGGTCTCTCTGGTTAGACC
AGATCTGAGCCTGGGAGCTCTCTGGCTAACTAGGGAACCCACTGCTTAAGCCTCAATAAAGCTTGCCTTG
AGTGCTTCAAGTAGTGTGTGCCCGTCTGTTGTGTGACTCTGGTAACTAGAGATCCCTCAGACCCTTTTAG
TCAGTGTGGAAAATCTCTAGCAGTGGCGCCCGAACAGGGACTTGAAAGCGAAAGGGAAACCAGAGGAGCT
CTCTCGACGCAGGACTCGGCTTGCTGAAGCGCGCACGGCAAGAGGCGAGGGGCGGCGACTGGTGAGTACG
CCAAAAATTTTGACTAGCGGAGGCTAGAAGGAGAGAGATGGGTGCGAGAGCGTCAGTATTAAGCGGGGGA
GAATTAGATCGCGATGGGAAAAAATTCGGTTAAGGCCAGGGGGAAAGAAAAAATATAAATTAAAACATAT
AGTATGGGCAAGCAGGGAGCTAGAACGATTCGCAGTTAATCCTGGCCTGTTAGAAACATCAGAAGGCTGT
AGACAAATACTGGGACAGCTACAACCATCCCTTCAGACAGGATCAGAAGAACTTAGATCATTATATAATA
CAGTAGCAACCCTCTATTGTGTGCATCAAAGGATAGAGATAAAAGACACCAAGGAAGCTTTAGACAAGAT
AGAGGAAGAGCAAAACAAAAGTAAGACCACCGCACAGCAAGCGGCCGCTGATCTTCAGACCTGGAGGAGG
AGATATGAGGGACAATTGGAGAAGTGAATTATATAAATATAAAGTAGTAAAAATTGAACCATTAGGAGTA
GCACCCACCAAGGCAAAGAGAAGAGTGGTGCAGAGAGAAAAAAGAGCAGTGGGAATAGGAGCTTTGTTCC
TTGGGTTCTTGGGAGCAGCAGGAAGCACTATGGGCGCAGCGTCAATGACGCTGACGGTACAGGCCAGACA
ATTATTGTCTGGTATAGTGCAGCAGCAGAACAATTTGCTGAGGGCTATTGAGGCGCAACAGCATCTGTTG
CAACTCACAGTCTGGGGCATCAAGCAGCTCCAGGCAAGAATCCTGGCTGTGGAAAGATACCTAAAGGATC
AACAGCTCCTGGGGATTTGGGGTTGCTCTGGAAAACTCATTTGCACCACTGCTGTGCCTTGGAATGCTAG
TTGGAGTAATAAATCTCTGGAACAGATTTGGAATCACACGACCTGGATGGAGTGGGACAGAGAAATTAAC
AATTACACAAGCTTAATACACTCCTTAATTGAAGAATCGCAAAACCAGCAAGAAAAGAATGAACAAGAAT
TATTGGAATTAGATAAATGGGCAAGTTTGTGGAATTGGTTTAACATAACAAATTGGCTGTGGTATATAAA
ATTATTCATAATGATAGTAGGAGGCTTGGTAGGTTTAAGAATAGTTTTTGCTGTACTTTCTATAGTGAAT
AGAGTTAGGCAGGGATATTCACCATTATCGTTTCAGACCCACCTCCCAACCCCGAGGGGACCCAGAGAGG
GCCTATTTCCCATGATTCCTTCATATTTGCATATACGATACAAGGCTGTTAGAGAGATAATTAGAATTAA
TTTGACTGTAAACACAAAGATATTAGTACAAAATACGTGACGTAGAAAGTAATAATTTCTTGGGTAGTTT
GCAGTTTTAAAATTATGTTTTAAAATGGACTATCATATGCTTACCGTAACTTGAAAGTATTTCGATTTCT
TGGCTTTATATATCTTGTGGAAAGGACGAAACACCGCATGCACGTAGCGTCGCTGGGTTTTAGAGCTAGA
AATAGCAAGTTAAAATAAGGCTAGTCCGTTATCAACTTGAAAAAGTGGCACCGAGTCGGTGCTTTTTTAA
GCTTGGCGTAACTAGATCTTGAGACAAATGGCAGTATTCATCCACAATTTTAAAAGAAAAGGGGGGATTG
GGGGGTACAGTGCAGGGGAAAGAATAGTAGACATAATAGCAACAGACATACAAACTAAAGAATTACAAAA
ACAAATTACAAAAATTCAAAATTTTCGGGTTTATTACAGGGACAGCAGAGATCCACTTTGGCGCCGGCTC
GAGGGGGCCCGGGTGCAAAGATGGATAAAGTTTTAAACAGAGAGGAATCTTTGCAGCTAATGGACCTTCT
AGGTCTTGAAAGGAGTGGGAATTGGCTCCGGTGCCCGTCAGTGGGCAGAGCGCACATCGCCCACAGTCCC
CGAGAAGTTGGGGGGAGGGGTCGGCAATTGATCCGGTGCCTAGAGAAGGTGGCGCGGGGTAAACTGGGAA
AGTGATGTCGTGTACTGGCTCCGCCTTTTTCCCGAGGGTGGGGGAGAACCGTATATAAGTGCAGTAGTCG
CCGTGAACGTTCTTTTTCGCAACGGGTTTGCCGCCAGAACACAGGTAAGTGCCGTGTGTGGTTCCCGCGG
GCCTGGCCTCTTTACGGGTTATGGCCCTTGCGTGCCTTGAATTACTTCCACCTGGCTGCAGTACGTGATT
CTTGATCCCGAGCTTCGGGTTGGAAGTGGGTGGGAGAGTTCGAGGCCTTGCGCTTAAGGAGCCCCTTCGC
CTCGTGCTTGAGTTGAGGCCTGGCCTGGGCGCTGGGGCCGCCGCGTGCGAATCTGGTGGCACCTTCGCGC
CTGTCTCGCTGCTTTCGATAAGTCTCTAGCCATTTAAAATTTTTGATGACCTGCTGCGACGCTTTTTTTC
TGGCAAGATAGTCTTGTAAATGCGGGCCAAGATCTGCACACTGGTATTTCGGTTTTTGGGGCCGCGGGCG
GCGACGGGGCCCGTGCGTCCCAGCGCACATGTTCGGCGAGGCGGGGCCTGCGAGCGCGGCCACCGAGAAT
CGGACGGGGGTAGTCTCAAGCTGGCCGGCCTGCTCTGGTGCCTGGCCTCGCGCCGCCGTGTATCGCCCCG
CCCTGGGCGGCAAGGCTGGCCCGGTCGGCACCAGTTGCGTGAGCGGAAAGATGGCCGCTTCCCGGCCCTG
CTGCAGGGAGCTCAAAATGGAGGACGCGGCGCTCGGGAGAGCGGGCGGGTGAGTCACCCACACAAAGGAA
AAGGGCCTTTCCGTCCTCAGCCGTCGCTTCATGTGACTCCACGGAGTACCGGGCGCCGTCCAGGCACCTC
GATTAGTTCTCGAGCTTTTGGAGTACGTCGTCTTTAGGTTGGGGGGAGGGGTTTTATGCGATGGAGTTTC
CCCACACTGAGTGGGTGGAGACTGAAGTTAGGCCAGCTTGGCACTTGATGTAATTCTCCTTGGAATTTGC
CCTTTTTGAGTTTGGATCTTGGTTCATTCTCAAGCCTCAGACAGTGGTTCAAAGTTTTTTTCTTCCATTT
CAGGTGTCGTGACGTACGGCCACCATGACCGAGTACAAGCCCACGGTGCGCCTCGCCACCCGCGACGACG
TCCCCAGGGCCGTACGCACCCTCGCCGCCGCGTTCGCCGACTACCCCGCCACGCGCCACACCGTCGATCC
GGACCGCCACATCGAGCGGGTCACCGAGCTGCAAGAACTCTTCCTCACGCGCGTCGGGCTCGACATCGGC
AAGGTGTGGGTCGCGGACGACGGCGCCGCCGTGGCGGTCTGGACCACGCCGGAGAGCGTCGAAGCGGGGG
CGGTGTTCGCCGAGATCGGCCCGCGCATGGCCGAGTTGAGCGGTTCCCGGCTGGCCGCGCAGCAACAGAT
GGAAGGCCTCCTGGCGCCGCACCGGCCCAAGGAGCCCGCGTGGTTCCTGGCCACCGTCGGAGTCTCGCCC
GACCACCAGGGCAAGGGTCTGGGCAGCGCCGTCGTGCTCCCCGGAGTGGAGGCGGCCGAGCGCGCCGGGG
TGCCCGCCTTCCTGGAGACCTCCGCGCCCCGCAACCTCCCCTTCTACGAGCGGCTCGGCTTCACCGTCAC
CGCCGACGTCGAGGTGCCCGAAGGACCGCGCACCTGGTGCATGACCCGCAAGCCCGGTGCCTGAACGCGT
TAAGTCGACAATCAACCTCTGGATTACAAAATTTGTGAAAGATTGACTGGTATTCTTAACTATGTTGCTC
CTTTTACGCTATGTGGATACGCTGCTTTAATGCCTTTGTATCATGCTATTGCTTCCCGTATGGCTTTCAT
TTTCTCCTCCTTGTATAAATCCTGGTTGCTGTCTCTTTATGAGGAGTTGTGGCCCGTTGTCAGGCAACGT
GGCGTGGTGTGCACTGTGTTTGCTGACGCAACCCCCACTGGTTGGGGCATTGCCACCACCTGTCAGCTCC
TTTCCGGGACTTTCGCTTTCCCCCTCCCTATTGCCACGGCGGAACTCATCGCCGCCTGCCTTGCCCGCTG
CTGGACAGGGGCTCGGCTGTTGGGCACTGACAATTCCGTGGTGTTGTCGGGGAAATCATCGTCCTTTCCT
TGGCTGCTCGCCTGTGTTGCCACCTGGATTCTGCGCGGGACGTCCTTCTGCTACGTCCCTTCGGCCCTCA
ATCCAGCGGACCTTCCTTCCCGCGGCCTGCTGCCGGCTCTGCGGCCTCTTCCGCGTCTTCGCCTTCGCCC
TCAGACGAGTCGGATCTCCCTTTGGGCCGCCTCCCCGCGTCGACTTTAAGACCAATGACTTACAAGGCAG
CTGTAGATCTTAGCCACTTTTTAAAAGAAAAGGGGGGACTGGAAGGGCTAATTCACTCCCAACGAAGACA
AGATCTGCTTTTTGCTTGTACTGGGTCTCTCTGGTTAGACCAGATCTGAGCCTGGGAGCTCTCTGGCTAA
CTAGGGAACCCACT
Features (pLannotate 1.2.2; 29 found; start..end, strand, type, name):
    197..318     +  polyA_signal   SV40 poly(A) signal: SV40 polyadenylation signal
    358..493     +  rep_origin     SV40 ori: SV40 origin of replication
    514..532     -  promoter       T7 promoter: promoter for bacteriophage T7 RNA polymerase
    540..695     +  CDS            lacZα (fragment): LacZα fragment of β-galactosidase; lacZ fragment
    700..1128    +  rep_origin     f1 ori (sequence partly withheld): f1 bacteriophage origin of replication; arrow indicates direction of (+) strand synthesis
   1181..1285    +  promoter       AmpR promoter: bla
   1286..2146    +  CDS            AmpR: β-lactamase; bla; confers resistance to ampicillin, carbenicillin, and related antibiotics
   2317..2905    +  rep_origin     ori: high-copy-number ColE1/pMB1/pBR322/pUC origin of replication
   3088..3180    +  CDS            lacI (fragment): lac repressor; lacI; The lac repressor binds to the lac operator to inhibit transcription in E. coli. This inhibition can be relieved by adding lactose or isopropyl-β-D-thiogalactopyranoside (IPTG).
   3193..3214    +  protein_bind   CAP binding site: CAP binding activates transcription in the presence of cAMP. E. coli catabolite activator protein
   3229..3259    +  promoter       lac promoter: promoter for the E. coli lac operon
   3267..3283    +  protein_bind   lac operator: The lac repressor binds to the lac operator to inhibit transcription in E. coli. This inhibition can be relieved by adding lactose or isopropyl-β-D-thiogalactopyranoside (IPTG). lac repressor encoded by lacI
   3328..3346    +  promoter       T3 promoter: promoter for bacteriophage T3 RNA polymerase
   3374..3600    +  promoter       RSV promoter: Rous sarcoma virus enhancer/promoter
   3601..3781    +  LTR            5' LTR (truncated): truncated 5' long terminal repeat (LTR) from HIV-1
   3828..3953    +  misc_feature   HIV-1 Ψ: packaging signal of human immunodeficiency virus type 1
   3937..4300    +  CDS            HIV-1 gag (fragment): gag protein from human immunodeficiency virus 1; gag
   4446..4679    +  misc_feature   RRE: The Rev response element (RRE) of HIV-1 allows for Rev-dependent mRNA export from the nucleus to the cytoplasm.
   5056..5082    +  CDS            Rev (fragment): human immunodeficiency virus 1 (HIV-1) Rev protein; rev; enhances nuclear export of unspliced and incompletely spliced viral mRNAs
   5086..5326    +  promoter       U6 promoter: RNA polymerase III promoter for human U6 snRNA
   5356..5431    +  misc_RNA       gRNA scaffold: guide RNA scaffold for the Streptococcus pyogenes CRISPR/Cas9 system
   5487..5604    +  misc_feature   cPPT/CTS: central polypurine tract and central termination sequence of HIV-1
   5670..5736    +  CDS            small t antigen (fragment): SV40 (simian virus 40) small t antigen
   5762..5973    +  promoter       EF-1α core promoter: core promoter for human elongation factor EF-1α
   5974..6912    +  intron         EF-1α intron A: intron upstream of the start codon of human EF-1α
   6934..7533    +  CDS            PuroR (fragment): puromycin N-acetyltransferase; pac from Streptomyces; confers resistance to puromycin
   7549..8137    +  misc_feature   WPRE: woodchuck hepatitis virus posttranscriptional regulatory element
   8188..8207    +  misc_feature   cPPT/CTS (fragment): central polypurine tract and central termination sequence of HIV-1
   8209..119     +  LTR            3' LTR (ΔU3) (across the origin): self-inactivating 3' long terminal repeat (LTR) from HIV-1
