[The description below was written by a language model from this plasmid's Addgene catalogue record and pLannotate feature annotations shown in this document.]
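Description:
pXPR_BRD003 LIPT2-2 is a third-generation-style, self-inactivating lentiviral transfer plasmid that delivers a single guide RNA against the human LIPT2 gene. It is built on the BRD003 backbone (about 8.3 kb in the sequenced record) and is maintained in E. coli as a high-copy plasmid through a ColE1/pUC-type origin with ampicillin resistance from the bla gene. An f1 origin, an SV40 origin and residual lac/lacZα cloning-vector elements with T7 and T3 promoters are also present in the backbone.

The viral portion begins with an RSV promoter fused to a truncated HIV-1 5' LTR, which drives Tat-independent production of the genomic RNA in packaging cells. This is followed by the Ψ packaging signal with a partial gag sequence, the Rev response element for nuclear export of the unspliced transcript, and a cPPT/CTS that aids nuclear import. The genome ends in a ΔU3 3' LTR, which inactivates the LTR promoter after integration, followed by an SV40 polyadenylation signal. Two expression units lie between the LTRs. A human U6 RNA polymerase III promoter transcribes the LIPT2-targeting spacer joined to the Streptococcus pyogenes Cas9 guide scaffold. An EF-1α promoter with its intron A drives the puromycin N-acetyltransferase gene, stabilised by a downstream WPRE, for selection of transduced mammalian cells.

No Cas9 coding sequence is annotated, so the nuclease must be supplied separately, for example in Cas9-expressing cells. The construct is intended for CRISPR knockout of LIPT2, and the associated publication concerns copper-induced cell death and lipoylated TCA cycle proteins. The "-2" in the name suggests it is one of several guides for this gene, though the record does not state this.
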