Addgene plasmid #184483: pXPR_BRD003 LIPT2-2
Purpose: Lentivirus gRNA targeting human LIPT2 gene
Depositing lab: Todd Golub & Peter Tsvetkov. Depositing organization: Broad Institute. Publication: Copper induces cell death by targeting lipoylated TCA cycle proteins. Tsvetkov P, Coy S, Petrova B, Dreishpoon M, Verma A, Abdusamad M, Rossen J, Joesch-Cohen L, Humeidi R, Spangler RD, Eaton JK, Frenkel E, Kocak M, Corsello SM, Lutsenko S, Kanarek N, Santagata S, Golub TR. Science. 2022 Mar 18;375(6586):1254-1261. doi: 10.1126/science.abf0529. Epub 2022 Mar 17. PubMed 35298263.
Backbone
  Vector backbone: BRD003
  Vector type: Lentiviral
  Selectable markers: Puromycin
Growth in bacteria
  Bacterial resistance: Ampicillin, 100 μg/mL
  Growth temperature: 37°C
  Growth strain: NEB Stable
  Copy number: High Copy
Gene/Insert
  Gene/Insert name: LIPT2
  gRNA/shRNA sequence: CACCGCATGCACGTAGCGTCGCTGG
  Species: H. sapiens (human)
  Entrez Gene: LIPT2
  Cloning method: Restriction Enzyme; 5′ cloning site Unknown (unknown if destroyed); 3′ cloning site Unknown (unknown if destroyed)
Terms and licenses: Academic/Nonprofit Terms; Industry Terms: Not Available to Industry
How to cite: pXPR_BRD003 LIPT2-2 was a gift from Todd Golub & Peter Tsvetkov (Addgene plasmid # 184483 ; http://n2t.net/addgene:184483 ; RRID:Addgene_184483)
